>Addgene plasmid #74409 | Cag.Luc.puro | depositor full sequence | sequence record 140319 | Cag.Luc.puro sequence 7250 bps
GACCGCTTTGGAAAAACAAAGACTGTATTTCCTGGAAATTAATGTTTATTCAATAAACTGTGTATTCAGC
TATATTCACATAGTGGTGAGGCTGAAATGAGGCGGGAAGAGGCGGTTGGGGCTTAATTATATCAATTTGG
GTGGCCCCACAGCGCCTCCAAGGCGCCAGTCCTGTTTTGACAAGTTGCCTCTGGAAGCCTCTCTTCTTTT
TCTCCAGAGTAAGCGGAGGCCAGGGGCCCCCGGCCTCTGCTTAATACTAAAAAAAACAGCTGTTGTCATA
GTAATGATTGGGTGGAAACATTCCAGGCCTGGGTGGAGAGGCTTTTTGCTTCCTCTTGCAAAACCACACT
GACATTCCAGGCCTGGGTGGAGAGGCTTTTTGCTTCCTCTTGCAAAACCACACTGCCCTCTGGAGGGCAG
TTGCCTAGCAACTAATTAAAAGAGGATGTCGCACGGCCAGCTGCGGTCAGTTAGTCACTTCCTGCTTAAC
TGACTTGACATTTTCTATTTTAAGAGTCGGGAGGAAAATTACTGTGTTGGAGGCCCTCCGCCATCTTCTG
AAGCTGAATCGAATTAACTTGTTTATTGCAGCTTATAATGGTTACAAATAAAGCAATAGCATCACAAATT
TCACAAATAAAGCATTTTTTTCACTGCATTCTAGTTGTGGTTTGTCCAAACTCATCAATGTATCTTATCA
TGTCTGGATCTGATATCATCGTCGACATTGATTATTGACTAGTTATTAATAGTAATCAATTACGGGGTCA
TTAGTTCATAGCCCATATATGGAGTTCCGCGTTACATAACTTACGGTAAATGGCCCGCCTGGCTGACCGC
CCAACGACCCCCGCCCATTGACGTCAATAATGACGTATGTTCCCATAGTAACGCCAATAGGGACTTTCCA
TTGACGTCAATGGGTGGAGTATTTACGGTAAACTGCCCACTTGGCAGTACATCAAGTGTATCATATGCCA
AGTACGCCCCCTATTGACGTCAATGACGGTAAATGGCCCGCCTGGCATTATGCCCAGTACATGACCTTAT
GGGACTTTCCTACTTGGCAGTACATCTACGTATTAGTCATCGCTATTACCATGGTCGAGGTGAGCCCCAC
GTTCTGCTTCACTCTCCCCATCTCCCCCCCCTCCCCACCCCCAATTTTGTATTTATTTATTTTTTAATTA
TTTTGTGCAGCGATGGGGGCGGGGGGGGGGGGGGGGCGCGCGCCAGGCGGGGCGGGGCGGGGCGAGGGGC
GGGGCGGGGCGAGGCGGAGAGGTGCGGCGGCAGCCAATCAGAGCGGCGCGCTCCGAAAGTTTCCTTTTAT
GGCGAGGCGGCGGCGGCGGCGGCCCTATAAAAAGCGAAGCGCGCGGCGGGCGGGAGTCGCTGCGCGCTGC
CTTCGCCCCGTGCCCCGCTCCGCCGCCGCCTCGCGCCGCCCGCCCCGGCTCTGACTGACCGCGTTACTCC
CACAGGTGAGCGGGCGGGACGGCCCTTCTCCTCCGGGCTGTAATTAGCGCTTGGTTTAATGACGGCTTGT
TTCTTTTCTGTGGCTGCGTGAAAGCCTTGAGGGGCTCCGGGAGGGCCCTTTGTGCGGGGGGAGCGGCTCG
GGGGGTGCGTGCGTGTGTGTGTGCGTGGGGAGCGCCGCGTGCGGCTCCGCGCTGCCCGGCGGCTGTGAGC
GCTGCGGGCGCGGCGCGGGGCTTTGTGCGCTCCGCAGTGTGCGCGAGGGGAGCGCGGCCGGGGGCGGTGC
CCCGCGGTGCGGGGGGGGCTGCGAGGGGAACAAAGGCTGCGTGCGGGGTGTGTGCGTGGGGGGGTGAGCA
GGGGGTGTGGGCGCGTCGGTCGGGCTGCAACCCCCCCTGCACCCCCCTCCCCGAGTTGCTGAGCACGGCC
CGGCTTCGGGTGCGGGGCTCCGTACGGGGCGTGGCGCGGGGCTCGCCGTGCCGGGCGGGGGGTGGCGGCA
GGTGGGGGTGCCGGGCGGGGCGGGGCCGCCTCGGGCCGGGGAGGGCTCGGGGGAGGGGCGCGGCGGCCCC
CGGAGCGCCGGCGGCTGTCGAGGCGCGGCGAGCCGCAGCCATTGCCTTTTATGGTAATCGTGCGAGAGGG
CGCAGGGACTTCCTTTGTCCCAAATCTGTGCGGAGCCGAAATCTGGGAGGCGCCGCCGCACCCCCTCTAG
CGGGCGCGGGGCGAAGCGGTGCGGCGCCGGCAGGAAGGAAATGGGCGGGGAGGGCCTTCGTGCGTCGCCG
CGCCGCCGTCCCCTTCTCCCTCTCCAGCCTCGGGGCTGTCCGCGGGGGGACGGCTGCCTTCGGGGGGGAC
GGGGCAGGGCGGGGTTCGGCTTCTGGCGTGTGACCGGCGGCTCTAGCCCGGGCTCGAGATCTGCGATCTA
AGTAAGCTTGGCATTCCGGTACTGTTGGTAAAGCCACCATGGAAGACGCCAAAAACATAAAGAAAGGCCC
GGCGCCATTCTATCCGCTGGAAGATGGAACCGCTGGAGAGCAACTGCATAAGGCTATGAAGAGATACGCC
CTGGTTCCTGGAACAATTGCTTTTACAGATGCACATATCGAGGTGGACATCACTTACGCTGAGTACTTCG
AAATGTCCGTTCGGTTGGCAGAAGCTATGAAACGATATGGGCTGAATACAAATCACAGAATCGTCGTATG
CAGTGAAAACTCTCTTCAATTCTTTATGCCGGTGTTGGGCGCGTTATTTATCGGAGTTGCAGTTGCGCCC
GCGAACGACATTTATAATGAACGTGAATTGCTCAACAGTATGGGCATTTCGCAGCCTACCGTGGTGTTCG
TTTCCAAAAAGGGGTTGCAAAAAATTTTGAACGTGCAAAAAAAGCTCCCAATCATCCAAAAAATTATTAT
CATGGATTCTAAAACGGATTACCAGGGATTTCAGTCGATGTACACGTTCGTCACATCTCATCTACCTCCC
GGTTTTAATGAATACGATTTTGTGCCAGAGTCCTTCGATAGGGACAAGACAATTGCACTGATCATGAACT
CCTCTGGATCTACTGGTCTGCCTAAAGGTGTCGCTCTGCCTCATAGAACTGCCTGCGTGAGATTCTCGCA
TGCCAGAGATCCTATTTTTGGCAATCAAATCATTCCGGATACTGCGATTTTAAGTGTTGTTCCATTCCAT
CACGGTTTTGGAATGTTTACTACACTCGGATATTTGATATGTGGATTTCGAGTCGTCTTAATGTATAGAT
TTGAAGAAGAGCTGTTTCTGAGGAGCCTTCAGGATTACAAGATTCAAAGTGCGCTGCTGGTGCCAACCCT
ATTCTCCTTCTTCGCCAAAAGCACTCTGATTGACAAATACGATTTATCTAATTTACACGAAATTGCTTCT
GGTGGCGCTCCCCTCTCTAAGGAAGTCGGGGAAGCGGTTGCCAAGAGGTTCCATCTGCCAGGTATCAGGC
AAGGATATGGGCTCACTGAGACTACATCAGCTATTCTGATTACACCCGAGGGGGATGATAAACCGGGCGC
GGTCGGTAAAGTTGTTCCATTTTTTGAAGCGAAGGTTGTGGATCTGGATACCGGGAAAACGCTGGGCGTT
AATCAAAGAGGCGAACTGTGTGTGAGAGGTCCTATGATTATGTCCGGTTATGTAAACAATCCGGAAGCGA
CCAACGCCTTGATTGACAAGGATGGATGGCTACATTCTGGAGACATAGCTTACTGGGACGAAGACGAACA
CTTCTTCATCGTTGACCGCCTGAAGTCTCTGATTAAGTACAAAGGCTATCAGGTGGCTCCCGCTGAATTG
GAATCCATCTTGCTCCAACACCCCAACATCTTCGACGCAGGTGTCGCAGGTCTTCCCGACGATGACGCCG
GTGAACTTCCCGCCGCCGTTGTTGTTTTGGAGCACGGAAAGACGATGACGGAAAAAGAGATCGTGGATTA
CGTCGCCAGTCAAGTAACAACCGCGAAAAAGTTGCGCGGAGGAGTTGTGTTTGTGGACGAAGTACCGAAA
GGTCTTACCGGAAAACTCGACGCAAGAAAAATCAGAGAGATCCTCATAAAGGCCAAGAAGGGCGGAAAGA
TCGCCGTGTAATTCTAGAGTCGGGGCGGCCGGCCGCTTCGAGCAGACATGATAAGATACATTGATGAGTT
TGGACAAACCACAACTAGAATGCAGTGAAAAAAATGCTTTATTTGTGAAATTTGTGATGCTATTGCTTTA
TTTGTAACCATTATAAGCTGCAATAAACAAGTTAACAACAACAATTGCATTCATTTTATGTTTCAGGTTC
AGGGGGAGGTGTGGGAGGTTTTTTAAAGCAAGTAAAACCTCTACAAATGTGGTAAAATCGATAAGGATCT
ATTCCACATCCACCGGTAGGCGCCAACCGGCTCCGTTCTTTGGTGGCCCCTTCGCGCCACCTTCTACTCC
TCCCCTAGTCAGGAAGTTCCCCCCCGCCCCGCAGCTCGCGTCGTGCAGGACGTGACAAATGGAAGTAGCA
CGTCTCACTAGTCTCGTGCAGATGGACAGCACCGCTGAGCAATGGAAGCGGGTAGGCCTTTGGGGCAGCG
GCCAATAGCAGCTTTGCTCCTTCGCTTTCTGGGCTCAGAGGCTGGGAAGGGGTGGGTCCGGGGGCGGGCT
CAGGGGCGGGCTCAGGGGCGGGGCGGGCGCCCGAAGGTCCTCCGGAGGCCCGGCATTCTGCACGCTTCAA
AAGCGCACGTCTGCCGCGCTGTTCTCCTCTTCCTCATCTCCGGGCCTTTCGACCTGCAGCCCAAGCTAGC
TTACCATGACCGAGTACAAGCCCACGGTGCGCCTCGCCACCCGCGACGACGTCCCCAGGGCCGTACGCAC
CCTCGCCGCCGCGTTCGCCGACTACCCCGCCACGCGCCACACCGTCGATCCGGACCGCCACATCGAGCGG
GTCACCGAGCTGCAAGAACTCTTCCTCACGCGCGTCGGGCTCGACATCGGCAAGGTGTGGGTCGCGGACG
ACGGCGCCGCGGTGGCGGTCTGGACCACGCCGGAGAGCGTCGAAGCGGGGGCGGTGTTCGCCGAGATCGG
CCCGCGCATGGCCGAGTTGAGCGGTTCCCGGCTGGCCGCGCAGCAACAGATGGAAGGCCTCCTGGCGCCG
CACCGGCCCAAGGAGCCCGCGTGGTTCCTGGCCACCGTCGGCGTCTCGCCCGACCACCAGGGCAAGGGTC
TGGGCAGCGCCGTCGTGCTCCCCGGAGTGGAGGCGGCCGAGCGCGCCGGGGTGCCCGCCTTCCTGGAGAC
CTCCGCGCCCCGCAACCTCCCCTTCTACGAGCGGCTCGGCTTCACCGTCACCGCCGACGTCGAGGTGCCC
GAAGGACCGCGCACCTGGTGCATGACCCGCAAGCCCGGTGCCTGACGCCCGGATCCGCTGCATTAATGAA
TCGGCCAACGCGCGGGGAGAGGCGGTTTGCGTATTGGGCGCTCTTCCGCTTCCTCGCTCACTGACTCGCT
GCGCTCGGTCGTTCGGCTGCGGCGAGCGGTATCAGCTCACTCAAAGGCGGTAATACGGTTATCCACAGAA
TCAGGGGATAACGCAGGAAAGAACATGTGAGCAAAAGGCCAGCAAAAGGCCAGGAACCGTAAAAAGGCCG
CGTTGCTGGCGTTTTTCCATAGGCTCCGCCCCCCTGACGAGCATCACAAAAATCGACGCTCAAGTCAGAG
GTGGCGAAACCCGACAGGACTATAAAGATACCAGGCGTTTCCCCCTGGAAGCTCCCTCGTGCGCTCTCCT
GTTCCGACCCTGCCGCTTACCGGATACCTGTCCGCCTTTCTCCCTTCGGGAAGCGTGGCGCTTTCTCATA
GCTCACGCTGTAGGTATCTCAGTTCGGTGTAGGTCGTTCGCTCCAAGCTGGGCTGTGTGCACGAACCCCC
CGTTCAGCCCGACCGCTGCGCCTTATCCGGTAACTATCGTCTTGAGTCCAACCCGGTAAGACACGACTTA
TCGCCACTGGCAGCAGCCACTGGTAACAGGATTAGCAGAGCGAGGTATGTAGGCGGTGCTACAGAGTTCT
TGAAGTGGTGGCCTAACTACGGCTACACTAGAAGAACAGTATTTGGTATCTGCGCTCTGCTGAAGCCAGT
TACCTTCGGAAAAAGAGTTGGTAGCTCTTGATCCGGCAAACAAACCACCGCTGGTAGCGGTGGTTTTTTT
GTTTGCAAGCAGCAGATTACGCGCAGAAAAAAAGGATCTCAAGAAGATCCTTTGATCTTTTCTACGGGGT
CTGACGCTCAGTGGAACGAAAACTCACGTTAAGGGATTTTGGTCATGAGATTATCAAAAAGGATCTTCAC
CTAGATCCTTTTAAATTAAAAATGAAGTTTTAAATCAATCTAAAGTATATATGAGTAAACTTGGTCTGAC
AGTTACCAATGCTTAATCAGTGAGGCACCTATCTCAGCGATCTGTCTATTTCGTTCATCCATAGTTGCCT
GACTCCCCGTCGTGTAGATAACTACGATACGGGAGGGCTTACCATCTGGCCCCAGTGCTGCAATGATACC
GCGAGACCCACGCTCACCGGCTCCAGATTTATCAGCAATAAACCAGCCAGCCGGAAGGGCCGAGCGCAGA
AGTGGTCCTGCAACTTTATCCGCCTCCATCCAGTCTATTAATTGTTGCCGGGAAGCTAGAGTAAGTAGTT
CGCCAGTTAATAGTTTGCGCAACGTTGTTGCCATTGCTACAGGCATCGTGGTGTCACGCTCGTCGTTTGG
TATGGCTTCATTCAGCTCCGGTTCCCAACGATCAAGGCGAGTTACATGATCCCCCATGTTGTGCAAAAAA
GCGGTTAGCTCCTTCGGTCCTCCGATCGTTGTCAGAAGTAAGTTGGCCGCAGTGTTATCACTCATGGTTA
TGGCAGCACTGCATAATTCTCTTACTGTCATGCCATCCGTAAGATGCTTTTCTGTGACTGGTGAGTACTC
AACCAAGTCATTCTGAGAATAGTGTATGCGGCGACCGAGTTGCTCTTGCCCGGCGTCAATACGGGATAAT
ACCGCGCCACATAGCAGAACTTTAAAAGTGCTCATCATTGGAAAACGTTCTTCGGGGCGAAAACTCTCAA
GGATCTTACCGCTGTTGAGATCCAGTTCGATGTAACCCACTCGTGCACCCAACTGATCTTCAGCATCTTT
TACTTTCACCAGCGTTTCTGGGTGAGCAAAAACAGGAAGGCAAAATGCCGCAAAAAAGGGAATAAGGGCG
ACACGGAAATGTTGAATACTCATACTCTTCCTTTTTCAAT
Features (pLannotate 1.2.2; 13 found; start..end, strand, type, name):
    576..710     +  polyA_signal   SV40 poly(A) signal: SV40 polyadenylation signal
    724..1103    +  enhancer       CMV enhancer: human cytomegalovirus immediate early enhancer
   1105..1382    +  promoter       chicken β-actin promoter: No description available
   1383..2356    +  intron         chimeric intron: chimera between introns from chicken β-actin and rabbit β-globin
   2419..4071    +  CDS            luciferase: firefly luciferase; luc+; enhanced luc+ version of the luciferase gene
   4112..4233    -  polyA_signal   SV40 poly(A) signal: SV40 polyadenylation signal
   4256..4324    -  CDS            large T antigen (fragment): large T antigen from SV40 (simian virus 40)
   4341..4741    +  promoter       PGK promoter (fragment): mouse phosphoglycerate kinase 1 promoter
   4766..5365    +  CDS            PuroR: puromycin N-acetyltransferase; pac from Streptomyces alboniger; confers resistance to puromycin
   5377..5431    -  CDS            lacI (fragment): lac repressor; lacI; The lac repressor binds to the lac operator to inhibit transcription in E. coli. This inhibition can be relieved by adding lactose or isopropyl-β-D-thiogalactopyranoside (IPTG).
   5614..6202    -  rep_origin     ori: high-copy-number ColE1/pMB1/pBR322/pUC origin of replication
   6373..7233    -  CDS            AmpR: β-lactamase; bla; confers resistance to ampicillin, carbenicillin, and related antibiotics
   7234..7250    -  promoter       AmpR promoter (fragment): bla
