[The description below was written by a language model from this plasmid's Addgene catalogue record and pLannotate feature annotations shown in this document.]
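Description:
Cag.Luc.puro is a 7,250 bp mammalian expression plasmid built on the pPY.CAG.CRE.IP backbone, designed to give constitutive firefly luciferase expression together with puromycin selection of transfected cells. In bacteria it is maintained as a high-copy plasmid through a ColE1/pUC-type origin of replication and selected with ampicillin via the β-lactamase (AmpR) gene.

The main expression unit is driven by the composite CAG promoter, annotated here as its three parts: the human cytomegalovirus immediate-early enhancer, the chicken β-actin promoter, and a chimeric chicken β-actin/rabbit β-globin intron. This combination gives strong, broadly active transcription in mammalian cell types. Downstream lies the enhanced luc+ version of the firefly luciferase coding sequence, which was inserted by restriction cloning at NheI and BamHI sites that were both destroyed in the process. An SV40 polyadenylation region follows the luciferase gene, annotated on the opposite strand alongside a short fragment of SV40 large T antigen; the SV40 poly(A) region can function in either direction. A second, independent cassette places the puromycin N-acetyltransferase gene (PuroR) under a fragment of the mouse PGK promoter, so luciferase and drug resistance are expressed from separate transcripts rather than a bicistronic message. No polyadenylation signal is annotated immediately after PuroR. A further SV40 poly(A) signal sits upstream of the CMV enhancer, and a short lacI fragment appears to be a backbone remnant.

The plasmid suits generation of stable, puromycin-selected, luciferase-expressing cell lines for bioluminescent detection. The associated publication concerns tumour cell spread to the lungs, consistent with tracking labelled tumour cells, although the record does not describe specific applications.
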