Addgene plasmid #74409: Cag.Luc.puro
Purpose: Constitutive Luciferase expression in mammalian cells along with puromycin selection
Depositing lab: Georgios Stathopoulos. Depositing organization: University of Patras. Publication: NRAS destines tumor cells to the lungs. Giannou AD, Marazioti A, Kanellakis NI, Giopanou I, Lilis I, Zazara DE, Ntaliarda G, Kati D, Armenis V, Giotopoulou GA, Krontira AC, Lianou M, Agalioti T, Vreka M, Papageorgopoulou M, Fouzas S, Kardamakis D, Psallidas I, Spella M, Stathopoulos GT. EMBO Mol Med. 2017 May;9(5):672-686. doi: 10.15252/emmm.201606978. PubMed 28341702.
Backbone
  Vector backbone: pPY.CAG.CRE.IP
  Vector type: Mammalian Expression
  Selectable markers: Puromycin
Growth in bacteria
  Bacterial resistance: Ampicillin, 100 μg/mL
  Growth temperature: 37°C
  Growth strain: DH5alpha
  Copy number: High Copy
Gene/Insert
  Gene/Insert name: Luciferase
  Promoter: CAG
  Cloning method: Restriction Enzyme; 5′ cloning site NheI (destroyed during cloning); 3′ cloning site BamHI (destroyed during cloning)
  Sequencing primers: 5′ AGGGCGGGGTTCGGCTTCT
Terms and licenses: Academic/Nonprofit Terms; Industry Terms: Not Available to Industry
How to cite: Cag.Luc.puro was a gift from Georgios Stathopoulos (Addgene plasmid # 74409 ; http://n2t.net/addgene:74409 ; RRID:Addgene_74409)
