>Addgene plasmid #74409 | Cag.Luc.puro | addgene partial sequence | sequence record 142392 | ffLuc-R 5'-TCATAGAACTGCCTGCGTGA-3'
ATCATTCCGGATACTGCGATTTTAAGTGTTGTTCCATTCCATCACGGTTTTGGAATGTTTACTACACTCG
GATATTTGATATGTGGATTTCGAGTCGTCTTAATGTATAGATTTGAAGAAGAGCTGTTTCTGAGGAGCCT
TCAGGATTACAAGATTCAAAGTGCGCTGCTGGTGCCAACCCTATTCTCCTTCTTCGCCAAAAGCACTCTG
ATTGACAAATACGATTTATCTAATTTACACGAAATTGCTTCTGGTGGCGCTCCCCTCTCTAAGGAAGTCG
GGGAAGCGGTTGCCAAGAGGTTCCATCTGCCAGGTATCAGGCAAGGATATGGGCTCACTGAGACTACATC
AGCTATTCTGATTACACCCGAGGGGGATGATAAACCGGGCGCGGTCGGTAAAGTTGTTCCATTTTTTGAA
GCGAAGGTTGTGGATCTGGATACCGGGAAAACGCTGGGCGTTAATCAAAGAGGCGAACTGTGTGTGAGAG
GTCCTATGATTATGTCCGGTTATGTAAACAATCCGGAAGCGACCAACGCCTTGATTGACAAGGATGGATG
GCTACATTCTGGAGACATAGCTTACTGGGACGAAGACGAACACTTCTTCATCGTTGACCGCCTGAAGTCT
CTGATTAAGTACAAAGGCTATCAGGTGGCTCCCGCTGAATTGGAATCCATCTTGCTCCAACACCCCAACA
TCTTCGACGCAGGTGTCGCAGGTCTTCCCGACGATGACGCCGGTGAACTTCCCGCCGCCGTTGTTGTTTT
GGAGCACGGAAAGACGATGACGGAAAA
