>Addgene plasmid #74409 | Cag.Luc.puro | addgene partial sequence | sequence record 145577 | Ppyralis-luc-R 5'-CAGCCCATATCGTTTCATAGCTTCT-3'
CTCAGCGTAAGTGATGTCCACCTCGATATGTGCATCTGTAAAAGCAATTGTTCCAGGAACCAGGGCGTAT
CTCTTCATAGCCTTATGCAGTTGCTCTCCAGCGGTTCCATCTTCCAGCGGATAGAATGGCGCCGGGCCTT
TCTTTATGTTTTTGGCGTCTTCCATGGTGGCTTTACCAACAGTACCGGAATGCCAAGCTTACTTAGATCG
CAGATCTCGAGCCCGGGCTAGAGCCGCCGGTCACACGCCAGAAGCCGAACCCCGCCCTGCCCCGTCCCCC
CCGAAGGCAGCCGTCCCCCCGCGGACAGCCCCGAGGCTGGAGAGGGAGAAGGGGACGGCGGCGCGGCGAC
GCACGAAGGCCCTCCCCGCCCATTTCCTTCCTGCCGGCGCCGCACCGCTTCGCCCCGCGCCCGCTAGAGG
GGGTGCGGCGGCGCCTCCCAGATTTCGGCTCCGCACAGATTTGGGACAAAGGAAGTCCCTGCGCCCTCTC
GCACGATTACCATAAAAGGCAATGGCTGCGGCTCGCCGCGCCTCGACAGCCGCCGGCGCTCCGGGGGCCG
CCGCGCCCCTCCCCCGAG
